>Addgene plasmid #87295 | pGADT7 Hsh155 H331D | addgene full sequence | sequence record 183010 | Addgene NGS Result
TGCATGCCTGCAGGTCGAGATCCGGGATCGAAGAAATGATGGTAAATGAAATAGGAAATCAAGGAGCATG
AAGGCAAAAGACAAATATAAGGGTCGAACGAAAAATAAAGTGAAAAGTGTTGATATGATGTATTTGGCTT
TGCGGCGCCGAAAAAACGAGTTTACGCAATTGCACAATCATGCTGACTCTGTGGCGGACCCGCGCTCTTG
CCGGCCCGGCGATAACGCTGGGCGTGAGGCTGTGCCCGGCGGAGTTTTTTGCGCCTGCATTTTCCAAGGT
TTACCCTGCGCTAAGGGGCGAGATTGGAGAAGCAATAAGAATGCCGGTTGGGGTTGCGATGATGACGACC
ACGACAACTGGTGTCATTATTTAAGTTGCCGAAAGAACCTGAGTGCATTTGCAACATGAGTATACTAGAA
GAATGAGCCAAGACTTGCGAGACGCGAGTTTGCCGGTGGTGCGAACAATAGAGCGACCATGACCTTGAAG
GTGAGACGCGCATAACCGCTAGAGTACTTTGAAGAGGAAACAGCAATAGGGTTGCTACCAGTATAAATAG
ACAGGTACATACAACACTGGAAATGGTTGTCTGTTTGAGTACGCTTTCAATTCATTTGGGTGTGCACTTT
ATTATGTTACAATATGGAAGGGAACTTTACACTTCTCCTATGCACATATATTAATTAAAGTCCAATGCTA
GTAGAGAAGGGGGGTAACACCCCTCCGCGCTCTTTTCCGATTTTTTTCTAAACCGTGGAATATTTCGGAT
ATCCTTTTGTTGTTTCCGGGTGTACAATATGGACTTCCTCTTTTCTGGCAACCAAACCCATACATCGGGA
TTCCTATAATACCTTCGTTGGTCTCCCTAACATGTAGGTGGCGGAGGGGAGATATACAATAGAACAGATA
CCAGACAAGACATAATGGGCTAAACAAGACTACACCAATTACACTGCCTCATTGATGGTGGTACATAACG
AACTAATACTGTAGCCCTAGACTTGATAGCCATCATCATATCGAAGTTTCACTACCCTTTTTCCATTTGC
CATCTATTGAAGTAATAATAGGCGCATGCAACTTCTTTTCTTTTTTTTTCTTTTCTCTCTCCCCCGTTGT
TGTCTCACCATATCCGCAATGACAAAAAAATGATGGAAGACACTAAAGGAAAAAATTAACGACAAAGACA
GCACCAACAGATGTCGTTGTTCCAGAGCTGATGAGGGGTATCTCGAAGCACACGAAACTTTTTCCTTCCT
TCATTCACGCACACTACTCTCTAATGAGCAACGGTATACGGCCTTCCTTCCAGTTACTTGAATTTGAAAT
AAAAAAAAGTTTGCTGTCTTGCTATCAAGTATAAATAGACCTGCAATTATTAATCTTTTGTTTCCTCGTC
ATTGTTCTCGTTCCCTTTCTTCCTTGTTTCTTTTTCTGCACAATATTTCAAGCTATACCAAGCATACAAT
CAACTCCAAGCTTTGCAAAGATGGATAAAGCGGAATTAATTCCCGAGCCTCCAAAAAAGAAGAGAAAGGT
CGAATTGGGTACCGCCGCCAATTTTAATCAAAGTGGGAATATTGCTGATAGCTCATTGTCCTTCACTTTC
ACTAACAGTAGCAACGGTCCGAACCTCATAACAACTCAAACAAATTCTCAAGCGCTTTCACAACCAATTG
CCTCCTCTAACGTTCATGATAACTTCATGAATAATGAAATCACGGCTAGTAAAATTGATGATGGTAATAA
TTCAAAACCACTGTCACCTGGTTGGACGGACCAAACTGCGTATAACGCGTTTGGAATCACTACAGGGATG
TTTAATACCACTACAATGGATGATGTATATAACTATCTATTCGATGATGAAGATACCCCACCAAACCCAA
AAAAAGAGATCTTTAATACGACTCACTATAGGGCGAGCGCCGCCATGGAGTACCCATACGACGTACCAGA
TTACGCTCATATGGCCATGGAGGCCAGTGAATTCCACCCGGGAATGAGTCATCCGATTCAATTTGTAAAC
GCTAATAATAGCGATAAGAGCCACCAATTAGGCGGTCAATATTCTATTCCTCAGGATTTGAGGGAAAACC
TGCAGAAAGAAGCTGCACGTATTGGTGAGAACGAAAAAGATGTGCTACAGGAAAAAATGGAAACTAGGAC
AGTGCAAAATCGAGAGGATTCATACCACAAAAGAAGGTTTGATATGAAGTTTGAGCCGGATTCCGATACA
CAAACTGTTACGTCTTCAGAAAATACCCAAGACGCTGTCGTGCCAAGGAAAAGAAAATCTCGTTGGGATG
TAAAAGGGTACGAGCCACCTGATGAATCTTCAACAGCGGTCAAAGAAAACTCTGATAGTGCTTTGGTTAA
TGTAGAAGGAATCCATGATTTGATGTTTTTTAAACCTTCTGACCATAAATATTTCGCCGACGTTATATCC
AAAAAACCCATAGATGAGTTAAATAAGGATGAAAAGAAAGAAAGAACCCTGTCGATGTTACTTCTGAAAA
TAAAAAATGGCAATACAGCGAGTAGGAGGACTTCTATGCGGATTTTAACCGATAAAGCTGTTACATTTGG
TCCAGAAATGATATTTAACCGCTTATTGCCCATATTACTAGACAGAAGTTTGGAAGACCAGGAAAGACAT
CTAATGATCAAGACCATAGATCGCGTCCTTTACCAGCTAGGAGATTTAACAAAACCTTACGTTCACAAAA
TACTTGTAGTAGCTGCCCCATTGCTAATAGATGAAGATCCAATGGTTCGTTCAACAGGCCAGGAGATAAT
CACCAATCTGTCTACAGTCGCTGGCCTAAAAACCATTCTAACAGTAATGAGACCTGATATTGAGAATGAG
GATGAGTATGTTAGAAATGTAACTTCAAGAGCGGCGGCTGTGGTGGCAAAAGCCCTTGGTGTTAATCAAT
TGCTTCCTTTCATCAATGCAGCATGCCACTCACGGAAGTCTTGGAAAGCAAGGGATACTGGCATAAAAAT
TGTGCAGCAAATAGGTATACTTTTGGGAATAGGTGTCTTGAATCATCTTACTGGGCTGATGAGTTGTATC
AAAGACTGCCTAATGGATGATCACGTTCCGGTGCGAATTGTTACAGCACATACTTTATCAACACTAGCAG
AAAATTCTTATCCATATGGTATCGAAGTTTTCAACGTTGTACTGGAGCCATTATGGAAGGGTATAAGAAG
TCATCGTGGTAAAGTGCTATCTTCTTTTTTAAAAGCTGTTGGATCTATGATCCCATTGATGGACCCAGAG
TATGCCGGTTATTATACCACAGAAGCAATGAGAATAATTAGACGTGAATTCGACTCTCCCGATGATGAAA
TGAAAAAGACCATTCTTTTAGTATTACAAAAATGTAGCGCTGTAGAATCCATAACGCCAAAATTTCTGAG
AGAAGAAATCGCGCCAGAATTCTTTCAAAAATTTTGGGTCAGACGAGTGGCATTGGATAGACCATTAAAC
AAAGTTGTTACATATACTACTGTTACATTAGCAAAGAAATTAGGTTGTTCTTATACCATTGATAAATTAT
TAACACCATTGAGAGATGAAGCTGAGCCGTTCAGAACAATGGCTGTCCATGCTGTTACTAGAACAGTAAA
CTTATTAGGGACAGCAGATTTAGATGAGAGATTAGAAACGAGGCTTATTGATGCGCTCTTGATAGCATTT
CAAGAACAAACAAATAGTGATTCTATAATCTTTAAAGGGTTTGGGGCAGTGACGGTGTCACTTGACATCC
GTATGAAACCGTTTTTAGCACCCATTGTGAGTACGATTTTAAATCATTTAAAGCATAAAACTCCCTTGGT
TCGTCAACATGCAGCAGATCTATGTGCCATACTAATACCAGTCATCAAGAACTGTCACGAATTCGAAATG
TTGAATAAATTGAACATTATATTGTATGAATCCTTAGGCGAAGTATATCCAGAGGTATTAGGTTCTATAA
TCAACGCTATGTACTGTATTACTAGCGTAATGGATTTGGATAAACTACAACCTCCTATTAATCAAATTTT
ACCAACCTTAACTCCAATTTTAAGAAACAAGCATAGAAAAGTCGAAGTAAACACTATCAAATTTGTTGGA
CTTATTGGTAAATTAGCACCTACCTATGCACCTCCTAAAGAATGGATGAGAATATGTTTTGAACTATTAG
AACTTTTGAAAAGTACAAATAAAGAAATAAGAAGATCAGCAAATGCCACGTTTGGATTCATTGCTGAAGC
AATTGGACCTCACGATGTTCTTGTTGCGTTATTGAACAATTTAAAGGTTCAAGAACGTCAGTTACGTGTA
TGCACGGCTGTTGCTATCGGTATCGTTGCTAAAGTGTGTGGTCCTTACAACGTGCTGCCAGTAATCATGA
ATGAATACACAACACCAGAGACTAATGTTCAAAACGGTGTTCTCAAGGCCATGTCATTCATGTTTGAGTA
CATTGGTAACATGTCTAAGGATTACATATACTTCATAACACCATTATTAGAAGATGCACTCACCGATAGG
GATTTAGTTCATCGTCAGACAGCGTCGAACGTAATAACCCACTTAGCTTTAAACTGTTCAGGTACAGGTC
ACGAAGATGCCTTCATTCATTTAATGAATCTTCTAATACCCAATATTTTTGAAACTTCACCACATGCTAT
TATGCGTATTTTAGAAGGTTTGGAGGCACTGAGTCAAGCTCTTGGCCCTGGACTATTCATGAACTACATA
TGGGCAGGATTGTTCCATCCAGCGAAGAATGTAAGGAAAGCATTTTGGAGGGTGTATAATAACATGTACG
TAATGTACCAGGACGCCATGGTACCTTTTTACCCCGTTACACCAGACAACAATGAAGAATATATAGAAGA
ACTGGATTTAGTTCTGTGAGGATCCATCGAGCTCGAGCTGCAGATGAATCGTAGATACTGAAAAACCCCG
CAAGTTCACTTCAACTGTGCATCGTGCACCATCTCAATTTCTTTCATTTATACATCGTTTTGCCTTCTTT
TATGTAACTATACTCCTCTAAGTTTCAATCTTGGCCATGTAACCTCTGATCTATAGAATTTTTTAAATGA
CTAGAATTAATGCCCATCTTTTTTTTGGACCTAAATTCTTCATGAAAATATATTACGAGGGCTTATTCAG
AAGCTTTGGACTTCTTCGCCAGAGGTTTGGTCAAGTCTCCAATCAAGGTTGTCGGCTTGTCTACCTTGCC
AGAAATTTACGAAAAGATGGAAAAGGGTCAAATCGTTGGTAGATACGTTGTTGACACTTCTAAATAAGCG
AATTTCTTATGATTTATGATTTTTATTATTAAATAAGTTATAAAAAAAATAAGTGTATACAAATTTTAAA
GTGACTCTTAGGTTTTAAAACGAAAATTCTTATTCTTGAGTAACTCTTTCCTGTAGGTCAGGTTGCTTTC
TCAGGTATAGCATGAGGTCGCTCTTATTGACCACACCTCTACCGGCCGGTCGAAATTCCCCTACCCTATG
AACATATTCCATTTTGTAATTTCGTGTCGTTTCTATTATGAATTTCATTTATAAAGTTTATGTACAAATA
TCATAAAAAAAGAGAATCTTTTTAAGCAAGGATTTTCTTAACTTCTTCGGCGACAGCATCACCGACTTCG
GTGGTACTGTTGGAACCACCTAAATCACCAGTTCTGATACCTGCATCCAAAACCTTTTTAACTGCATCTT
CAATGGCCTTACCTTCTTCAGGCAAGTTCAATGACAATTTCAACATCATTGCAGCAGACAAGATAGTGGC
GATAGGGTTGACCTTATTCTTTGGCAAATCTGGAGCAGAACCGTGGCATGGTTCGTACAAACCAAATGCG
GTGTTCTTGTCTGGCAAAGAGGCCAAGGACGCAGATGGCAACAAACCCAAGGAACCTGGGATAACGGAGG
CTTCATCGGAGATGATATCACCAAACATGTTGCTGGTGATTATAATACCATTTAGGTGGGTTGGGTTCTT
AACTAGGATCATGGCGGCAGAATCAATCAATTGATGTTGAACCTTCAATGTAGGAAATTCGTTCTTGATG
GTTTCCTCCACAGTTTTTCTCCATAATCTTGAAGAGGCCAAAACATTAGCTTTATCCAAGGACCAAATAG
GCAATGGTGGCTCATGTTGTAGGGCCATGAAAGCGGCCATTCTTGTGATTCTTTGCACTTCTGGAACGGT
GTATTGTTCACTATCCCAAGCGACACCATCACCATCGTCTTCCTTTCTCTTACCAAAGTAAATACCTCCC
ACTAATTCTCTGACAACAACGAAGTCAGTACCTTTAGCAAATTGTGGCTTGATTGGAGATAAGTCTAAAA
GAGAGTCGGATGCAAAGTTACATGGTCTTAAGTTGGCGTACAATTGAAGTTCTTTACGGATTTTTAGTAA
ACCTTGTTCAGGTCTAACACTACCTGTACCCCATTTAGGACCACCCACAGCACCTAACAAAACGGCATCA
GCCTTCTTGGAGGCTTCCAGCGCCTCATCTGGAAGTGGGACACCTGTAGCTTCGATAGCAGCACCACCAA
TTAAATGATTTTCGAAATCGAACTTGACATTGGAACGAACATCAGAAATAGCTTTAAGAACCTTAATGGC
TTCGGCTGTGATTTCTTGACCAACGTGGTCACCTGGCAAAACGACGATCTTCTTAGGGGCAGACATTAGA
ATGGTATATCCTTGAAATATATATATATATTGCTGAAATGTAAAAGGTAAGAAAAGTTAGAAAGTAAGAC
GATTGCTAACCACCTATTGGAAAAAACAATAGGTCCTTAAATAATATTGTCAACTTCAAGTATTGTGATG
CAAGCATTTAGTCATGAACGCTTCTCTATTCTATATGAAAAGCCGGTTCCGGCGCTCTCACCTTTCCTTT
TTCTCCCAATTTTTCAGTTGAAAAAGGTATATGCGTCAGGCGACCTCTGAAATTAACAAAAAATTTCCAG
TCATCGAATTTGATTCTGTGCGATAGCGCCCCTGTGTGTTCTCGTTATGTTGAGGAAAAAAATAATGGTT
GCTAAGAGATTCGAACTCTTGCATCTTACGATACCTGAGTATTCCCACAGTTGGGGGATCTCGACTCTAG
CTAGAGGATCAATTCGTAATCATGTCATAGCTGTTTCCTGTGTGAAATTGTTATCCGCTCACAATTCCAC
ACAACATACGAGCCGGAAGCATAAAGTGTAAAGCCTGGGGTGCCTAATGAGTGAGCTAACTCACATTAAT
TGCGTTGCGCTCACTGCCCGCTTTCCAGTCGGGAAACCTGTCGTGCCAGCTGATAACTTCGTATAATGTA
TGCTATACGAAGTTATTAGGTCTGAAGAGGAGTTTACGTCCAGCCAAGCTAGCTTGGCTGCAGGTCGAGC
GGCCGCGATCCGGAACCCTTAATATAACTTCGTATAATGTATGCTATACGAAGTTATCAGCTGCATTAAT
GAATCGGCCAACGCGCGGGGAGAGGCGGTTTGCGTATTGGGCGCTCTTCCGCTTCCTCGCTCACTGACTC
GCTGCGCTCGGTCGTTCGGCTGCGGCGAGCGGTATCAGCTCACTCAAAGGCGGTAATACGGTTATCCACA
GAATCAGGGGATAACGCAGGAAAGAACATGTGAGCAAAAGGCCAGCAAAAGGCCAGGAACCGTAAAAAGG
CCGCGTTGCTGGCGTTTTTCCATAGGCTCCGCCCCCCTGACGAGCATCACAAAAATCGACGCTCAAGTCA
GAGGTGGCGAAACCCGACAGGACTATAAAGATACCAGGCGTTTCCCCCTGGAAGCTCCCTCGTGCGCTCT
CCTGTTCCGACCCTGCCGCTTACCGGATACCTGTCCGCCTTTCTCCCTTCGGGAAGCGTGGCGCTTTCTC
ATAGCTCACGCTGTAGGTATCTCAGTTCGGTGTAGGTCGTTCGCTCCAAGCTGGGCTGTGTGCACGAACC
CCCCGTTCAGCCCGACCGCTGCGCCTTATCCGGTAACTATCGTCTTGAGTCCAACCCGGTAAGACACGAC
TTATCGCCACTGGCAGCAGCCACTGGTAACAGGATTAGCAGAGCGAGGTATGTAGGCGGTGCTACAGAGT
TCTTGAAGTGGTGGCCTAACTACGGCTACACTAGAAGAACAGTATTTGGTATCTGCGCTCTGCTGAAGCC
AGTTACCTTCGGAAAAAGAGTTGGTAGCTCTTGATCCGGCAAACAAACCACCGCTGGTAGCGGTGGTTTT
TTTGTTTGCAAGCAGCAGATTACGCGCAGAAAAAAAGGATCTCAAGAAGATCCTTTGATCTTTTCTACGG
GGTCTGACGCTCAGTGGAACGAAAACTCACGTTAAGGGATTTTGGTCATGAGATTATCAAAAAGGATCTT
CACCTAGATCCTTTTAAATTAAAAATGAAGTTTTAAATCAATCTAAAGTATATATGAGTAAACTTGGTCT
GACAGTTACCAATGCTTAATCAGTGAGGCACCTATCTCAGCGATCTGTCTATTTCGTTCATCCATAGTTG
CCTGACTCCCCGTCGTGTAGATAACTACGATACGGGAGGGCTTACCATCTGGCCCCAGTGCTGCAATGAT
ACCGCGAGACCCACGCTCACCGGCTCCAGATTTATCAGCAATAAACCAGCCAGCCGGAAGGGCCGAGCGC
AGAAGTGGTCCTGCAACTTTATCCGCCTCCATCCAGTCTATTAATTGTTGCCGGGAAGCTAGAGTAAGTA
GTTCGCCAGTTAATAGTTTGCGCAACGTTGTTGCCATTGCTACAGGCATCGTGGTGTCACGCTCGTCGTT
TGGTATGGCTTCATTCAGCTCCGGTTCCCAACGATCAAGGCGAGTTACATGATCCCCCATGTTGTGCAAA
AAAGCGGTTAGCTCCTTCGGTCCTCCGATCGTTGTCAGAAGTAAGTTGGCCGCAGTGTTATCACTCATGG
TTATGGCAGCACTGCATAATTCTCTTACTGTCATGCCATCCGTAAGATGCTTTTCTGTGACTGGTGAGTA
CTCAACCAAGTCATTCTGAGAATAGTGTATGCGGCGACCGAGTTGCTCTTGCCCGGCGTCAATACGGGAT
AATACCGCGCCACATAGCAGAACTTTAAAAGTGCTCATCATTGGAAAACGTTCTTCGGGGCGAAAACTCT
CAAGGATCTTACCGCTGTTGAGATCCAGTTCGATGTAACCCACTCGTGCACCCAACTGATCTTCAGCATC
TTTTACTTTCACCAGCGTTTCTGGGTGAGCAAAAACAGGAAGGCAAAATGCCGCAAAAAAGGGAATAAGG
GCGACACGGAAATGTTGAATACTCATACTCTTCCTTTTTCAATATTATTGAAGCATTTATCAGGGTTATT
GTCTCATGAGCGGATACATATTTGAATGTATTTAGAAAAATAAACAAATAGGGGTTCCGCGCACATTTCC
CCGAAAAGTGCCACCTGACGTCTAAGAAACCATTATTATCATGACATTAACCTATAAAAATAGGCGTATC
ACGAGGCCCTTTCGTCTCGCGCGTTTCGGTGATGACGGTGAAAACCTCTGACACATGCAGCTCCCGGAGA
CGGTCACAGCTTGTCTGTAAGCGGATGCCGGGAGCAGACAAGCCCGTCAGGGCGCGTCAGCGGGTGTTGG
CGGGTGTCGGGGCTGGCTTAACTATGCGGCATCAGAGCAGATTGTACTGAGAGTGCACCATAACGCATTT
AAGCATAAACACGCACTATGCCGTTCTTCTCATGTATATATATATACAGGCAACACGCAGATATAGGTGC
GACGTGAACAGTGAGCTGTATGTGCGCAGCTCGCGTTGCATTTTCGGAAGCGCTCGTTTTCGGAAACGCT
TTGAAGTTCCTATTCCGAAGTTCCTATTCTCTAGCTAGAAAGTATAGGAACTTCAGAGCGCTTTTGAAAA
CCAAAAGCGCTCTGAAGACGCACTTTCAAAAAACCAAAAACGCACCGGACTGTAACGAGCTACTAAAATA
TTGCGAATACCGCTTCCACAAACATTGCTCAAAAGTATCTCTTTGCTATATATCTCTGTGCTATATCCCT
ATATAACCTACCCATCCACCTTTCGCTCCTTGAACTTGCATCTAAACTCGACCTCTACATTTTTTATGTT
TATCTCTAGTATTACTCTTTAGACAAAAAAATTGTAGTAAGAACTATTCATAGAGTGAATCGAAAACAAT
ACGAAAATGTAAACATTTCCTATACGTAGTATATAGAGACAAAATAGAAGAAACCGTTCATAATTTTCTG
ACCAATGAAGAATCATCAACGCTATCACTTTCTGTTCACAAAGTATGCGCAATCCACATCGGTATAGAAT
ATAATCGGGGATGCCTTTATCTTGAAAAAATGCACCCGCAGCTTCGCTAGTAATCAGTAAACGCGGGAAG
TGGAGTCAGGCTTTTTTTATGGAAGAGAAAATAGACACCAAAGTAGCCTTCTTCTAACCTTAACGGACCT
ACAGTGCAAAAAGTTATCAAGAGACTGCATTATAGAGCGCACAAAGGAGAAAAAAAGTAATCTAAGATGC
TTTGTTAGAAAAATAGCGCTCTCGGGATGCATTTTTGTAGAACAAAAAAGAAGTATAGATTCTTTGTTGG
TAAAATAGCGCTCTCGCGTTGCATTTCTGTTCTGTAAAAATGCAGCTCAGATTCTTTGTTTGAAAAATTA
GCGCTCTCGCGTTGCATTTTTGTTTTACAAAAATGAAGCACAGATTCTTCGTTGGTAAAATAGCGCTTTC
GCGTTGCATTTCTGTTCTGTAAAAATGCAGCTCAGATTCTTTGTTTGAAAAATTAGCGCTCTCGCGTTGC
ATTTTTGTTCTACAAAATGAAGCACAGATGCTTCGTTGCT
Features (pLannotate 1.2.2; 25 found; start..end, strand, type, name):
     68..406     +  CDS            YO085_YEAST: Protein predicted: Swiss-Prot protein existence level 4. From Saccharomyces cerevisiae (strain ATCC 204508 / S288c) (Baker's yeast).
    771..1475    +  promoter       ADH1 promoter: S. cerevisiae ADH1; promoter for alcohol dehydrogenase 1
   1521..1540    +  CDS            SV40 NLS (fragment): nuclear localization signal of SV40 (simian virus 40) large T antigen
   1557..1898    +  CDS            GAL4 activation domain: activation domain of the GAL4 transcriptional activator; Saccharomyces cerevisiae GAL4 (truncated)
   1904..1922    +  promoter       T7 promoter: promoter for bacteriophage T7 RNA polymerase
   1941..1967    +  CDS            HA: HA (human influenza hemagglutinin) epitope tag
   2004..4916    +  CDS            HSH155: SF3B1_YEAST - Experimental evidence at protein level: Swiss-Prot protein existence level 1. Contacts pre-mRNA on both sides of the branch site early in spliceosome assembly. From Saccharomyces cerevisiae (strain ATCC 204508 / S288c) (Baker's yeast).
   5180..5314    +  CDS            ADH1 (fragment): ADH1_YEAST - Also known as ADC1. Experimental evidence at protein level: Swiss-Prot protein existence level 1. This isozyme preferentially catalyzes the conversion of primary unbranched alcohols to their corresponding aldehydes. Also shows activity toward secondary alcohols. From Saccharomyces cerevisiae (strain ATCC 204508 / S288c) (Baker's yeast).
   5318..5505    +  terminator     ADH1 terminator: S. cerevisiae ADH1; transcription terminator for the S. cerevisiae alcohol dehydrogenase 1 (ADH1) gene
   5622..6716    -  CDS            LEU2: 3-isopropylmalate dehydrogenase, required for leucine biosynthesis; S. cerevisiae LEU2; yeast auxotrophic marker
   6717..7122    -  promoter       LEU2 promoter: S. cerevisiae LEU2
   7186..7208    -  protein_bind   lac operator (fragment): The lac repressor binds to the lac operator to inhibit transcription in E. coli. This inhibition can be relieved by adding lactose or isopropyl-β-D-thiogalactopyranoside (IPTG). lac repressor encoded by lacI
   7212..7242    -  promoter       lac promoter: promoter for the E. coli lac operon
   7257..7278    -  protein_bind   CAP binding site: CAP binding activates transcription in the presence of cAMP. E. coli catabolite activator protein
   7291..7332    -  CDS            lacI (fragment): lac repressor; lacI; The lac repressor binds to the lac operator to inhibit transcription in E. coli. This inhibition can be relieved by adding lactose or isopropyl-β-D-thiogalactopyranoside (IPTG).
   7333..7366    -  protein_bind   loxP: Cre-mediated recombination occurs in the 8-bp core sequence (GCATACAT). Cre recombinase
   7444..7477    -  protein_bind   loxP: Cre-mediated recombination occurs in the 8-bp core sequence (GCATACAT). Cre recombinase
   7478..7534    -  CDS            lacI (fragment): lac repressor; lacI; The lac repressor binds to the lac operator to inhibit transcription in E. coli. This inhibition can be relieved by adding lactose or isopropyl-β-D-thiogalactopyranoside (IPTG).
   7717..8305    -  rep_origin     ori: high-copy-number ColE1/pMB1/pBR322/pUC origin of replication
   8476..9336    -  CDS            AmpR: β-lactamase; bla; confers resistance to ampicillin, carbenicillin, and related antibiotics
   9337..9441    -  promoter       AmpR promoter: bla
   9536..9571    +  CDS            rop (fragment): Rop protein, which maintains plasmids at low copy number; rop
   9673..9722    +  misc_feature   bom (fragment): basis of mobility region from pBR322
   9723..10887   +  rep_origin     2μ ori: yeast 2μ plasmid origin of replication
  10888..18      -  misc_feature   MCS (fragment) (across the origin): pUC18/19 multiple cloning site
