[The description below was written by a language model from this plasmid's Addgene catalogue record and pLannotate feature annotations shown in this document.]
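Description:
pGADT7 Hsh155 H331D is a yeast two-hybrid "prey" plasmid built on the Clontech pGADT7 backbone, an E. coli/S. cerevisiae shuttle vector. In bacteria it replicates from a high-copy ColE1/pUC-type origin and is selected through the β-lactamase (AmpR) gene. In yeast it is maintained episomally by the 2μ origin and selected by leucine prototrophy through the LEU2 marker driven by its own promoter. The annotation also picks up backbone remnants, including a lac promoter/operator segment, two loxP sites flanked by lacI fragments, and rop and bom fragments, none of which is part of the expression cassette. The catalogue lists a total size of 10,910 bp, while the sequenced record is 10,890 nt.

The payload is the S. cerevisiae HSH155 gene (YMR288W), the yeast orthologue of the SF3b1 spliceosome subunit that contacts the pre-mRNA around the branch site, carrying the H331D substitution. It was cloned between XmaI and BamHI sites so that it sits in frame downstream of an SV40 nuclear localization signal, the GAL4 activation domain and an HA epitope tag. The constitutive yeast ADH1 promoter drives the fusion, and the ADH1 terminator ends the transcript. A T7 promoter lying between the activation domain and the HA tag is annotated, which in this backbone permits in vitro transcription of the HA-tagged insert without the GAL4 portion.

When co-expressed with a GAL4 DNA-binding-domain bait, interaction with the Hsh155 fusion reconstitutes a transcriptional activator and switches on reporter genes. The associated study concerns SF3b1 mutations linked to myelodysplastic syndromes and their effect on branch-site selection fidelity in yeast, so this plasmid presumably serves to test how the H331D change affects Hsh155's binding to partner proteins.
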