Addgene plasmid #87295: pGADT7 Hsh155 H331D
Purpose: Encodes Y2H Gal4 activation domain for Hsh155 H331D
Depositing lab: Aaron Hoskins. Depositing organization: University of Wisconsin, Madison. Publication: SF3b1 mutations associated with myelodysplastic syndromes alter the fidelity of branchsite selection in yeast. Carrocci TJ, Zoerner DM, Paulson JC, Hoskins AA. Nucleic Acids Res. 2017 Jan 6. pii: gkw1349. doi: 10.1093/nar/gkw1349. PubMed 28062854.
Backbone
  Vector backbone: pGADT7
  Backbone manufacturer: Clontech
  Backbone size w/o insert (bp): 7987
  Total vector size (bp): 10910
  Vector type: Bacterial Expression, Yeast Expression
  Selectable markers: LEU2
Growth in bacteria
  Bacterial resistance: Ampicillin, 100 μg/mL
  Growth temperature: 37°C
  Growth strain: DH5alpha
  Copy number: Unknown
Gene/Insert
  Gene/Insert name: HSH155
  Species: S. cerevisiae (budding yeast)
  Insert size (bp): 2923
  Mutation: H331D
  GenBank ID: NP_014015.1
  Entrez Gene: HSH155 (a.k.a. YMR288W)
  Tag / fusion protein: GAL4 AD (N terminal on backbone)
  Cloning method: Restriction Enzyme; 5′ cloning site XmaI (not destroyed); 3′ cloning site BamHI (not destroyed)
  Sequencing primers: 5′ CCAGTGAATTCCACCCGGGAATGAGTCATCCGATTCAATTTG; 3′ GCTCGAGCTCGATGGATCCTCACAGAACTAAATCCAGTTCTTC
Terms and licenses: Academic/Nonprofit Terms; Industry Terms: Not Available to Industry
How to cite: pGADT7 Hsh155 H331D was a gift from Aaron Hoskins (Addgene plasmid # 87295 ; http://n2t.net/addgene:87295 ; RRID:Addgene_87295)
